Addgene plasmid #68776: pBW121-SS-282
Purpose: (Empty Backbone) empty Target minus SV40 Ori
Depositing lab: James Collins. Depositing organization: Massachusetts Institute of Technology. Publication: DNA sense-and-respond protein modules for mammalian cells. Slomovic S, Collins JJ. Nat Methods. 2015 Sep 21. doi: 10.1038/nmeth.3585. PubMed 26389572.
Backbone
  Vector backbone: pBW121
  Backbone size (bp): 4516
  Vector type: Mammalian Expression
Growth in bacteria
  Bacterial resistance: Ampicillin, 100 μg/mL
  Growth temperature: 37°C
  Growth strain: DH5alpha
  Copy number: High Copy
Terms and licenses: Academic/Nonprofit Terms; Industry Terms: Not Available to Industry
How to cite: pBW121-SS-282 was a gift from James Collins (Addgene plasmid # 68776 ; http://n2t.net/addgene:68776 ; RRID:Addgene_68776)
