[The description below was written by a language model from this plasmid's Addgene catalogue record and pLannotate feature annotations shown in this document.]
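Description:
pBW121-SS-282 is a 4,516 bp empty mammalian expression backbone derived from pBW121, catalogued as an "empty Target" plasmid lacking the SV40 origin. It is maintained in E. coli as a high-copy plasmid through a ColE1/pUC-type origin of replication and is selected with ampicillin via a β-lactamase gene driven by its native bla promoter. Consistent with the stated purpose, no SV40 origin appears in the annotated features, so the plasmid would not be expected to replicate episomally in mammalian cells that express SV40 large T antigen.

The mammalian portion is a CAG-type expression unit: the human cytomegalovirus immediate early enhancer, the chicken β-actin promoter and a chimeric chicken β-actin/rabbit β-globin intron, followed downstream by a rabbit β-globin polyadenylation signal. No insert lies between the promoter region and the terminator. The only coding annotation there is a short β-globin fragment, which most likely reflects residual globin exon sequence accompanying the 3′ processing region rather than an intended gene. Short remnants of the lac region (lac promoter, operator, CAP binding site and small lacI fragments) are carried over from the cloning vector ancestry and have no evident functional role.

The plasmid comes from work on DNA sense-and-respond protein modules in mammalian cells. The "empty Target" label suggests it serves as a control or parental backbone lacking the DNA sequence to be sensed, but the record does not spell out where a target sequence would be inserted or exactly how the plasmid was used.
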