Features (pLannotate 1.2.2; 13 found; start..end, strand, type, name):
      4..383     +  enhancer       CMV enhancer: human cytomegalovirus immediate early enhancer
    386..661     +  promoter       chicken β-actin promoter: No description available
    662..1670    +  intron         chimeric intron: chimera between introns from chicken β-actin and rabbit β-globin
   1768..1839    +  CDS            HBB (fragment): HBB_PONPY - Experimental evidence at transcript level: Swiss-Prot protein existence level 2. Involved in oxygen transport from the lung to the various peripheral tissues. From Pongo pygmaeus (Bornean orangutan).
   1910..1965    +  polyA_signal   β-globin poly(A) signal: rabbit β-globin polyadenylation signal (Gil and Proudfoot, 1987)
   2348..2364    -  protein_bind   lac operator: The lac repressor binds to the lac operator to inhibit transcription in E. coli. This inhibition can be relieved by adding lactose or isopropyl-β-D-thiogalactopyranoside (IPTG). lac repressor encoded by lacI
   2372..2402    -  promoter       lac promoter: promoter for the E. coli lac operon
   2417..2438    -  protein_bind   CAP binding site: CAP binding activates transcription in the presence of cAMP. E. coli catabolite activator protein
   2451..2490    -  CDS            lacI (fragment): lac repressor; lacI; The lac repressor binds to the lac operator to inhibit transcription in E. coli. This inhibition can be relieved by adding lactose or isopropyl-β-D-thiogalactopyranoside (IPTG).
   2529..2583    -  CDS            lacI (fragment): lac repressor; lacI; The lac repressor binds to the lac operator to inhibit transcription in E. coli. This inhibition can be relieved by adding lactose or isopropyl-β-D-thiogalactopyranoside (IPTG).
   2766..3354    -  rep_origin     ori: high-copy-number ColE1/pMB1/pBR322/pUC origin of replication
   3525..4385    -  CDS            AmpR: β-lactamase; bla; confers resistance to ampicillin, carbenicillin, and related antibiotics
   4386..4490    -  promoter       AmpR promoter: bla
>Addgene plasmid #68776 | pBW121-SS-282 | depositor full sequence | sequence record 121041 | pBW121-SS-282 sequence 4516 bps
GTCGACATTGATTATTGACTAGTTATTAATAGTAATCAATTACGGGGTCATTAGTTCATAGCCCATATAT
GGAGTTCCGCGTTACATAACTTACGGTAAATGGCCCGCCTGGCTGACCGCCCAACGACCCCCGCCCATTG
ACGTCAATAATGACGTATGTTCCCATAGTAACGCCAATAGGGACTTTCCATTGACGTCAATGGGTGGACT
ATTTACGGTAAACTGCCCACTTGGCAGTACATCAAGTGTATCATATGCCAAGTACGCCCCCTATTGACGT
CAATGACGGTAAATGGCCCGCCTGGCATTATGCCCAGTACATGACCTTATGGGACTTTCCTACTTGGCAG
TACATCTACGTATTAGTCATCGCTATTACCATGGGTCGAGGTGAGCCCCACGTTCTGCTTCACTCTCCCC
ATCTCCCCCCCCTCCCCACCCCCAATTTTGTATTTATTTATTTTTTAATTATTTTGTGCAGCGATGGGGG
CGGGGGGGGGGGGGGCGCGCGCCAGGCGGGGCGGGGCGGGGCGAGGGGCGGGGCGGGGCGAGGCGGAGAG
GTGCGGCGGCAGCCAATCAGAGCGGCGCGCTCCGAAAGTTTCCTTTTATGGCGAGGCGGCGGCGGCGGCG
GCCCTATAAAAAGCGAAGCGCGCGGCGGGCGGGAGTCGCTGCGTTGCCTTCGCCCCGTGCCCCGCTCCGC
GCCGCCTCGCGCCGCCCGCCCCGGCTCTGACTGACCGCGTTACTCCCACAGGTGAGCGGGCGGGACGGCC
CTTCTCCTCCGGGCTGTAATTAGCGCTTGGTTTAATGACGGCTCGTTTCTTTTCTGTGGCTGCGTGAAAG
CCTTAAAGGGCTCCGGGAGGGCCCTTTGTGCGGGGGGGAGCGGCTCGGGGGGTGCGTGCGTGTGTGTGTG
CGTGGGGAGCGCCGCGTGCGGCCCGCGCTGCCCGGCGGCTGTGAGCGCTGCGGGCGCGGCGCGGGGCTTT
GTGCGCTCCGCGTGTGCGCGAGGGGAGCGCGGCCGGGGGCGGTGCCCCGCGGTGCGGGGGGGCTGCGAGG
GGAACAAAGGCTGCGTGCGGGGTGTGTGCGTGGGGGGGTGAGCAGGGGGTGTGGGCGCGGCGGTCGGGCT
GTAACCCCCCCCTGCACCCCCCTCCCCGAGTTGCTGAGCACGGCCCGGCTTCGGGTGCGGGGCTCCGTGC
GGGGCGTGGCGCGGGGCTCGCCGTGCCGGGCGGGGGGTGGCGGCAGGTGGGGGTGCCGGGCGGGGCGGGG
CCGCCTCGGGCCGGGGAGGGCTCGGGGGAGGGGCGCGGCGGCCCCGGAGCGCCGGCGGCTGTCGAGGCGC
GGCGAGCCGCAGCCATTGCCTTTTATGGTAATCGTGCGAGAGGGCGCAGGGACTTCCTTTGTCCCAAATC
TGGCGGAGCCGAAATCTGGGAGGCGCCGCCGCACCCCCTCTAGCGGGCGCGGGCGAAGCGGTGCGGCGCC
GGCAGGAAGGAAATGGGCGGGGAGGGCCTTCGTGCGTCGCCGCGCCGCCGTCCCCTTCTCCATCTCCAGC
CTCGGGGCTGCCGCAGGGGGACGGCTGCCTTCGGGGGGGACGGGGCAGGGCGGGGTTCGGCTTCTGGCGT
GTGACCGGCGGCTCTAGAGCCTCTGCTAACCATGTTCATGCCTTCTTCTTTTTCCTACAGCTCCTGGGCA
ACGTGCTGGTTATTGTGCTGTCTCATCATTTTGGCAAAGAATTGATTAATTCGAGCGAACGCGTAGCCAA
AGGCAACAGGCGGCCGCACTCCTCAGGTGCAGGCTGCCTATCAGAAGGTGGTGGCTGGTGTGGCCAATGC
CCTGGCTCACAAATACCACTGAGATCTTTTTCCCTCTGCCAAAAATTATGGGGACATCATGAAGCCCCTT
GAGCATCTGACTTCTGGCTAATAAAGGAAATTTATTTTCATTGCAATAGTGTGTTGGAATTTTTTGTGTC
TCTCACTCGGAAGGACATATGGGAGGGCAAATCATTTAAAACATCAGAATGAGTATTTGGTTTAGAGTTT
GGCAACATATGCCATATGCTGGCTGCCATGAACAAAGGTGGCTATAAAGAGGTCATCAGTATATGAAACA
GCCCCCTGCTGTCCATTCCTTATTCCATAGAAAAGCCTTGACTTGAGGTTAGATTTTTTTTATATTTTGT
TTTGTGTTATTTTTTTCTTTAACATCCCTAAAATTTTCCTTACATGTTTTACTAGCCAGATTTTTCCTCC
TCTCCTGACTACTCCCAGTCATAGCTGTCCCTCTTCTCTTATGAAGATCCCTCGACCTGCAGCCCAAGCT
TGGCGTAATCATGGTCATAGCTGTTTCCTGTGTGAAATTGTTATCCGCTCACAATTCCACACAACATACG
AGCCGGAAGCATAAAGTGTAAAGCCTGGGGTGCCTAATGAGTGAGCTAACTCACATTAATTGCGTTGCGC
TCACTGCCCGCTTTCCAGTCGGGAAACCTGTCGTGCCAGCGGATCCGCGAAATTAAGCGAAATTAACTCG
AGAGATCCGCTGCATTAATGAATCGGCCAACGCGCGGGGAGAGGCGGTTTGCGTATTGGGCGCTCTTCCG
CTTCCTCGCTCACTGACTCGCTGCGCTCGGTCGTTCGGCTGCGGCGAGCGGTATCAGCTCACTCAAAGGC
GGTAATACGGTTATCCACAGAATCAGGGGATAACGCAGGAAAGAACATGTGAGCAAAAGGCCAGCAAAAG
GCCAGGAACCGTAAAAAGGCCGCGTTGCTGGCGTTTTTCCATAGGCTCCGCCCCCCTGACGAGCATCACA
AAAATCGACGCTCAAGTCAGAGGTGGCGAAACCCGACAGGACTATAAAGATACCAGGCGTTTCCCCCTGG
AAGCTCCCTCGTGCGCTCTCCTGTTCCGACCCTGCCGCTTACCGGATACCTGTCCGCCTTTCTCCCTTCG
GGAAGCGTGGCGCTTTCTCAATGCTCACGCTGTAGGTATCTCAGTTCGGTGTAGGTCGTTCGCTCCAAGC
TGGGCTGTGTGCACGAACCCCCCGTTCAGCCCGACCGCTGCGCCTTATCCGGTAACTATCGTCTTGAGTC
CAACCCGGTAAGACACGACTTATCGCCACTGGCAGCAGCCACTGGTAACAGGATTAGCAGAGCGAGGTAT
GTAGGCGGTGCTACAGAGTTCTTGAAGTGGTGGCCTAACTACGGCTACACTAGAAGGACAGTATTTGGTA
TCTGCGCTCTGCTGAAGCCAGTTACCTTCGGAAAAAGAGTTGGTAGCTCTTGATCCGGCAAACAAACCAC
CGCTGGTAGCGGTGGTTTTTTTGTTTGCAAGCAGCAGATTACGCGCAGAAAAAAAGGATCTCAAGAAGAT
CCTTTGATCTTTTCTACGGGGTCTGACGCTCAGTGGAACGAAAACTCACGTTAAGGGATTTTGGTCATGA
GATTATCAAAAAGGATCTTCACCTAGATCCTTTTAAATTAAAAATGAAGTTTTAAATCAATCTAAAGTAT
ATATGAGTAAACTTGGTCTGACAGTTACCAATGCTTAATCAGTGAGGCACCTATCTCAGCGATCTGTCTA
TTTCGTTCATCCATAGTTGCCTGACTCCCCGTCGTGTAGATAACTACGATACGGGAGGGCTTACCATCTG
GCCCCAGTGCTGCAATGATACCGCGAGACCCACGCTCACCGGCTCCAGATTTATCAGCAATAAACCAGCC
AGCCGGAAGGGCCGAGCGCAGAAGTGGTCCTGCAACTTTATCCGCCTCCATCCAGTCTATTAATTGTTGC
CGGGAAGCTAGAGTAAGTAGTTCGCCAGTTAATAGTTTGCGCAACGTTGTTGCCATTGCTACAGGCATCG
TGGTGTCACGCTCGTCGTTTGGTATGGCTTCATTCAGCTCCGGTTCCCAACGATCAAGGCGAGTTACATG
ATCCCCCATGTTGTGCAAAAAAGCGGTTAGCTCCTTCGGTCCTCCGATCGTTGTCAGAAGTAAGTTGGCC
GCAGTGTTATCACTCATGGTTATGGCAGCACTGCATAATTCTCTTACTGTCATGCCATCCGTAAGATGCT
TTTCTGTGACTGGTGAGTACTCAACCAAGTCATTCTGAGAATAGTGTATGCGGCGACCGAGTTGCTCTTG
CCCGGCGTCAATACGGGATAATACCGCGCCACATAGCAGAACTTTAAAAGTGCTCATCATTGGAAAACGT
TCTTCGGGGCGAAAACTCTCAAGGATCTTACCGCTGTTGAGATCCAGTTCGATGTAACCCACTCGTGCAC
CCAACTGATCTTCAGCATCTTTTACTTTCACCAGCGTTTCTGGGTGAGCAAAAACAGGAAGGCAAAATGC
CGCAAAAAAGGGAATAAGGGCGACACGGAAATGTTGAATACTCATACTCTTCCTTTTTCAATATTATTGA
AGCATTTATCAGGGTTATTGTCTCATGAGCGGATACATATTTGAATGTATTTAGAAAAATAAACAAATAG
GGGTTCCGCGCACATTTCCCCGAAAAGTGCCACCTG
