>Addgene plasmid #68776 | pBW121-SS-282 | addgene partial sequence | sequence record 125000 | pCAGGS5 5'-ggttcggcttctggcgtgtgacc-3'
TGTTCATGCCTTCTTCTTTTTCCTACAGCTCCTGGGCAACGTGCTGGTTATTGTGCTGTCTCATCATTTT
GGCAAAGAATTGATTAATTCGAGCGAACGCGTAGCCAAAGGCAACAGGCGGCCGCACTCCTCAGGTGCAG
GCTGCCTATCAGAAGGTGGTGGCTGGTGTGGCCAATGCCCTGGCTCACAAATACCACTGAGATCTTTTTC
CCTCTGCCAAAAATTATGGGGACATCATGAAGCCCCTTGAGCATCTGACTTCTGGCTAATAAAGGAAATT
TATTTTCATTGCAATAGTGTGTTGGAATTTTTTGTGTCTCTCACTCGGAAGGACATATGGGAGGGCAAAT
CATTTAAAACATCAGAATGAGTATTTGGTTTAGAGTTTGGCAACATATGCCCATATGCTGGCTGCCATGA
ACAAAGGTTGGCTATAAAGAGGTCATCAGTATATGAAACAGCCCCCTGCTGTCCATTCCTTATTCCATAG
AAAAGCCTTGACTTGAGGTTAGATTTTTTTTATATTTTGTTTTGTGTTATTTTTTTCTTTAACATCCCTA
AAATTTTCCTTACATGTTTTACTAGCCAGATTTTTCCTCCTCTCCTGACTACTCCCAGTCATAGCTGTCC
CTCTTCTCTTATGGAGATCCCTCGACCTGCAGCCCAAGCTTGGCGTAATCATGGTCATAGCTGTTTCCTG
TGTGAAATTGTTATCCGCTCACAATTCCACACAACATAC
