>Addgene plasmid #68776 | pBW121-SS-282 | addgene partial sequence | sequence record 125001 | pUC-4 5'-CAGTGAGCGAGGAAGCGGAAGAGCGCCCAA-3'
GCGCGTTGGCCGATTCATTAATGCAGCGGATCTCTCGAGTTAATTTCGCTTAATTTCGCGGATCCGCTGG
CACGACAGGTTTCCCGACTGGAAAGCGGGCAGTGAGCGCAACGCAATTAATGTGAGTTAGCTCACTCATT
AGGCACCCCAGGCTTTACACTTTATGCTTCCGGCTCGTATGTTGTGTGGAATTGTGAGCGGATAACAATT
TCACACAGGAAACAGCTATGACCATGATTACGCCAAGCTTGGGCTGCAGGTCGAGGGATCTCCATAAGAG
AAGAGGGACAGCTATGACTGGGAGTAGTCAGGAGAGGAGGAAAAATCTGGCTAGTAAAACATGTAAGGAA
AATTTTAGGGATGTTAAAGAAAAAAATAACACAAAACAAAATATAAAAAAAATCTAACCTCAAGTCAAGG
CTTTTCTATGGAATAAGGAATGGACAGCAGGGGGCTGTTTCATATACTGATGACCTCTTTATAGCCAACC
TTTGTTCATGGCAGCCAGCATATGGGCATATGTTGCCAAACTCTAAACCAAATACTCATTCTGATGTTTT
AAATGATTTGCCCTCCCATATGTCCTTCCGAGTGAGAGACACAAAAAATTCCAACACACTATTGCAATGA
AAATAAATTTCCTTTATTAGCCAGAAGTCAGATGCTCAAGGGGCTTCATGATGTCCCCATAATTTTTGGC
AGAGGG
